LOCUS       Exported 2491 bp ds-DNA circular SYN 13-MAY-2021
DEFINITION  Phytobricks Level 0 part.
ACCESSION   .
VERSION     .
KEYWORDS    pEPYC0CM0290
SOURCE      synthetic DNA construct
  ORGANISM  synthetic DNA construct
REFERENCE   1 (bases 1 to 2491)
  AUTHORS   Cai YM, Kallam K, Tidd H, Gendarini G, Salzman A, Patron NJ
  TITLE     Rational design of minimal synthetic promoters for plants.
  JOURNAL   Nucleic Acids Res. 2020 Aug 28. pii: 5897334. doi:
            10.1093/nar/gkaa682.
  PUBMED    32856047
REFERENCE   2 (bases 1 to 2491)
  AUTHORS   .
  TITLE     Direct Submission
  JOURNAL   Exported May 13, 2021 from SnapGene Server 1.1.58
            http://www.snapgene.com
FEATURES             Location/Qualifiers
     source          1..2491
                     /organism="synthetic DNA construct"
                     /mol_type="other DNA"
     primer_bind     299..318
                     /label=CAT-R
                     /note="Chloramphenicol resistance gene, reverse primer"
     primer_bind     546..564
                     /label=pBRforEco
                     /note="pBR322 vectors, upsteam of EcoRI site, forward
                     primer"
     terminator      568..611
                     /label=bacterial terminator
                     /note="putative bacterial transcription terminator"
     terminator      1078..1135
                     /label=his operon terminator
                     /note="This putative transcriptin terminator from the E.
                     coli his operon has a 2-bp deletion introduced during
                     synthesis. Its efficiency has not been determined."
     primer_bind     complement(1159..1176)
                     /label=L4440
                     /note="L4440 vector, forward primer"
     rep_origin      complement(1330..1918)
                     /direction=LEFT
                     /label=ori
                     /note="high-copy-number ColE1/pMB1/pBR322/pUC origin of
                     replication"
     primer_bind     complement(1410..1429)
                     /label=pBR322ori-F
                     /note="pBR322 origin, forward primer"
     terminator      2101..2195
                     /label=lambda t0 terminator
                     /note="transcription terminator from phage lambda"
     CDS             complement(2216..384)
                     /codon_start=1
                     /gene="cat"
                     /product="chloramphenicol acetyltransferase"
                     /label=CmR
                     /note="confers resistance to chloramphenicol"
                     /translation="MEKKITGYTTVDISQWHRKEHFEAFQSVAQCTYNQTVQLDITAFL
                     KTVKKNKHKFYPAFIHILARLMNAHPEFRMAMKDGELVIWDSVHPCYTVFHEQTETFSS
                     LWSEYHDDFRQFLHIYSQDVACYGENLAYFPKGFIENMFFVSANPWVSFTSFDLNVANM
                     DNFFAPVFTMGKYYTQGDKVLMPLAIQVHHAVCDGFHVGRMLNELQQYCDEWQGGA"
ORIGIN
        1 accgtaacac gccacatctt gcgaatatat gtgtagaaac tgccggaaat cgtcgtggta
       61 ttcactccag agcgatgaaa acgtttcagt ttgctcatgg aaaacggtgt aacaagggtg
      121 aacactatcc catatcacca gctcaccgtc tttcattgcc atacgaaatt ccggatgagc
      181 attcatcagg cgggcaagaa tgtgaataaa ggccggataa aacttgtgct tatttttctt
      241 tacggtcttt aaaaaggccg taatatccag ctgaacggtc tggttatagg tacattgagc
      301 aactgactga aatgcctcaa aatgttcttt acgatgccat tgggatatat caacggtggt
      361 atatccagtg atttttttct ccattttagc ttccttagct cctgaaaatc tcgataactc
      421 aaaaaatacg cccggtagtg atcttatttc attatggtga aagttggaac ctcttacgtg
      481 cccgatcaac tcgagtgcca cctgacgtct aagaaaccat tattatcatg acattaacct
      541 ataaaaatag gcgtatcacg aggcagaatt tcagataaaa aaaatcctta gctttcgcta
      601 aggatgattt ctggaattcg gtctcaggag tggaagattc agaaaatctc catcaacaaa
      661 taatccaagt aaggattaat ggattgatca acatccttac cgctatgggt aagattgatg
      721 aaaagtcaaa aacaaaaatc aattatattg tgggacacca atttcgtcca cagacatcaa
      781 catcttatcg tcctttgaag ataagataat aatgttgaag ataagagtgg gagccaccac
      841 taaaacattg ctttgtcaaa agctaaaaaa gatgatgccc gacagccact tgtgtgaagc
      901 atgtgaagcc ggtccctcca ctaagaaaat tagtgaagca tcttccagtg gtccctccac
      961 tcacagctca atcagtgagc aacaggacga aggaaatgac gtaagccatg acgtctaatc
     1021 ccacaagaat ttccttatat aaggaacaca aatcagaagg tactcgagac cctgcagtcc
     1081 ggcaaaaaag ggcaaggtgt caccaccctg ccctttttct ttaaaaccga aaagattact
     1141 tcgcgttatg caggcttcct cgctcactga ctcgctgcgc tcggtcgttc ggctgcggcg
     1201 agcggtatca gctcactcaa aggcggtaat acggttatcc acagaatcag gggataacgc
     1261 aggaaagaac atgtgagcaa aaggccagca aaaggccagg aaccgtaaaa aggccgcgtt
     1321 gctggcgttt ttccacaggc tccgcccccc tgacgagcat cacaaaaatc gacgctcaag
     1381 tcagaggtgg cgaaacccga caggactata aagataccag gcgtttcccc ctggaagctc
     1441 cctcgtgcgc tctcctgttc cgaccctgcc gcttaccgga tacctgtccg cctttctccc
     1501 ttcgggaagc gtggcgcttt ctcatagctc acgctgtagg tatctcagtt cggtgtaggt
     1561 cgttcgctcc aagctgggct gtgtgcacga accccccgtt cagcccgacc gctgcgcctt
     1621 atccggtaac tatcgtcttg agtccaaccc ggtaagacac gacttatcgc cactggcagc
     1681 agccactggt aacaggatta gcagagcgag gtatgtaggc ggtgctacag agttcttgaa
     1741 gtggtggcct aactacggct acactagaag aacagtattt ggtatctgcg ctctgctgaa
     1801 gccagttacc ttcggaaaaa gagttggtag ctcttgatcc ggcaaacaaa ccaccgctgg
     1861 tagcggtggt ttttttgttt gcaagcagca gattacgcgc agaaaaaaag gatctcaaga
     1921 agatcctttg atcttttcta cggggtctga cgctcagtgg aacgaaaact cacgttaagg
     1981 gattttggtc atgagattat caaaaaggat cttcacctag atccttttaa attaaaaatg
     2041 aagttttaaa tcaatctaaa gtatatatga gtaaacttgg tctgacagct cgaggcttgg
     2101 attctcacca ataaaaaacg cccggcggca accgagcgtt ctgaacaaat ccagatggag
     2161 ttctgaggtc attactggat ctatcaacag gagtccaagc gagctcgata tcaaattacg
     2221 ccccgccctg ccactcatcg cagtactgtt gtaattcatt aagcattctg ccgacatgga
     2281 agccatcaca aacggcatga tgaacctgaa tcgccagcgg catcagcacc ttgtcgcctt
     2341 gcgtataata tttgcccatg gtgaaaacgg gggcgaagaa gttgtccata ttggccacgt
     2401 ttaaatcaaa actggtgaaa ctcacccagg gattggctga gacgaaaaac atattctcaa
     2461 taaacccttt agggaaatag gccaggtttt c
//
