[The description below was written by a language model from this plasmid's Addgene catalogue record and the feature table of its GenBank file.]
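Description:
pEPYC0CM0290 is a small (about 2.5 kb) circular synthetic-biology plasmid that carries a Phytobricks Level 0 standard part in the pUAP1 universal acceptor backbone. It is maintained in E. coli only. Replication depends on a high-copy ColE1/pUC-type origin, and selection relies on the cat gene, which encodes chloramphenicol acetyltransferase and spans the numbering origin of the circular map. The backbone also contains three annotated bacterial transcription terminators: a putative terminator, a modified his operon terminator of undetermined efficiency, and the phage lambda t0 terminator. The first two flank the unannotated region between them, which is presumably where the part sits, and this arrangement would insulate the part from read-through transcription. Several standard sequencing primer sites are also annotated.

The insert is named MMV(ΔbHLH+) and is recorded as synthetic. It was cloned using BpiI sites at both ends, and both sites were destroyed in the process, as expected for Type IIS (Golden Gate) assembly into a Level 0 acceptor. The feature table does not annotate the insert, so its boundaries, length, fusion overhangs and internal elements cannot be read from the record. The associated publication concerns the rational design of minimal synthetic promoters for plants, so the part is most likely a promoter-type element. The name hints at a variant with altered bHLH transcription factor binding sites, possibly derived from a viral (MMV) promoter, but the record does not define the name or state this. As a Level 0 part, the plasmid is a reusable building block that is combined with other standard parts to assemble plant transcriptional units. It has no plant selection marker or expression cassette of its own.
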