Addgene plasmid #154496: pEPYC0CM0290
Purpose: Phytobricks Level 0 part
Depositing lab: Nicola Patron. Depositing organization: Earlham Institute. Publication: Rational design of minimal synthetic promoters for plants. Cai YM, Kallam K, Tidd H, Gendarini G, Salzman A, Patron NJ. Nucleic Acids Res. 2020 Aug 28. pii: 5897334. doi: 10.1093/nar/gkaa682. PubMed 32856047.
Backbone
  Vector backbone: pUAP1
  Vector type: Synthetic Biology
Growth in bacteria
  Bacterial resistance: Chloramphenicol, 25 μg/mL
  Growth temperature: 37°C
  Growth strain: NEB Stable
  Copy number: High Copy
Gene/Insert
  Gene/Insert name: MMV(ΔbHLH+)
  Species: Synthetic
  Cloning method: Restriction Enzyme; 5′ cloning site BpiI (destroyed during cloning); 3′ cloning site BpiI (destroyed during cloning)
Terms and licenses: Academic/Nonprofit Terms; Industry Terms: Not Available to Industry
Depositor comments: Please visit https://www.biorxiv.org/content/10.1101/2020.05.14.095406v1 for bioRxiv preprint.
How to cite: pEPYC0CM0290 was a gift from Nicola Patron (Addgene plasmid # 154496 ; http://n2t.net/addgene:154496 ; RRID:Addgene_154496)
